>Addgene plasmid #131506 | pFUGW SpCas9 | depositor full sequence | sequence record 252041 | pFUGW SpCas9 sequence 13451 bps
ATTNNNTNCGTCGACGGATCGGGAGATCTCCCGATCCCCTATGGTGCACTCTCAGTACAATCTGCTCTGA
TGCCGCATAGTTAAGCCAGTATCTGCTCCCTGCTTGTGTGTTGGAGGTCGCTGAGTAGTGCGCGAGCAAA
ATTTAAGCTACAACAAGGCAAGGCTTGACCGACAATTGCATGAAGAATCTGCTTAGGGTTAGGCGTTTTG
CGCTGCTTCGCGATGTACGGGCCAGATATACGCGTTGACATTGATTATTGACTAGTTATTAATAGTAATC
AATTACGGGGTCATTAGTTCATAGCCCATATATGGAGTTCCGCGTTACATAACTTACGGTAAATGGCCCG
CCTGGCTGACCGCCCAACGACCCCCGCCCATTGACGTCAATAATGACGTATGTTCCCATAGTAACGCCAA
TAGGGACTTTCCATTGACGTCAATGGGTGGAGTATTTACGGTAAACTGCCCACTTGGCAGTACATCAAGT
GTATCATATGCCAAGTACGCCCCCTATTGACGTCAATGACGGTAAATGGCCCGCCTGGCATTATGCCCAG
TACATGACCTTATGGGACTTTCCTACTTGGCAGTACATCTACGTATTAGTCATCGCTATTACCATGGTGA
TGCGGTTTTGGCAGTACATCAATGGGCGTGGATAGCGGTTTGACTCACGGGGATTTCCAAGTCTCCACCC
CATTGACGTCAATGGGAGTTTGTTTTGGCACCAAAATCAACGGGACTTTCCAAAATGTCGTAACAACTCC
GCCCCATTGACGCAAATGGGCGGTAGGCGTGTACGGTGGGAGGTCTATATAAGCAGCGCGTTTTGCCTGT
ACTGGGTCTCTCTGGTTAGACCAGATCTGAGCCTGGGAGCTCTCTGGCTAACTAGGGAACCCACTGCTTA
AGCCTCAATAAAGCTTGCCTTGAGTGCTTCAAGTAGTGTGTGCCCGTCTGTTGTGTGACTCTGGTAACTA
GAGATCCCTCAGACCCTTTTAGTCAGTGTGGAAAATCTCTAGCAGTGGCGCCCGAACAGGGACTTGAAAG
CGAAAGGGAAACCAGAGGAGCTCTCTCGACGCAGGACTCGGCTTGCTGAAGCGCGCACGGCAAGAGGCGA
GGGGCGGCGACTGGTGAGTACGCCAAAAATTTTGACTAGCGGAGGCTAGAAGGAGAGAGATGGGTGCGAG
AGCGTCAGTATTAAGCGGGGGAGAATTAGATCGCGATGGGAAAAAATTCGGTTAAGGCCAGGGGGAAAGA
AAAAATATAAATTAAAACATATAGTATGGGCAAGCAGGGAGCTAGAACGATTCGCAGTTAATCCTGGCCT
GTTAGAAACATCAGAAGGCTGTAGACAAATACTGGGACAGCTACAACCATCCCTTCAGACAGGATCAGAA
GAACTTAGATCATTATATAATACAGTAGCAACCCTCTATTGTGTGCATCAAAGGATAGAGATAAAAGACA
CCAAGGAAGCTTTAGACAAGATAGAGGAAGAGCAAAACAAAAGTAAGACCACCGCACAGCAAGCGGCCGC
TGATCTTCAGACCTGGAGGAGGAGATATGAGGGACAATTGGAGAAGTGAATTATATAAATATAAAGTAGT
AAAAATTGAACCATTAGGAGTAGCACCCACCAAGGCAAAGAGAAGAGTGGTGCAGAGAGAAAAAAGAGCA
GTGGGAATAGGAGCTTTGTTCCTTGGGTTCTTGGGAGCAGCAGGAAGCACTATGGGCGCAGCGTCAATGA
CGCTGACGGTACAGGCCAGACAATTATTGTCTGGTATAGTGCAGCAGCAGAACAATTTGCTGAGGGCTAT
TGAGGCGCAACAGCATCTGTTGCAACTCACAGTCTGGGGCATCAAGCAGCTCCAGGCAAGAATCCTGGCT
GTGGAAAGATACCTAAAGGATCAACAGCTCCTGGGGATTTGGGGTTGCTCTGGAAAATTCATTTGCACCA
CTGCTGTGCCTTGGAATGCTAGTTGGAGTAATAAATCTCTGGAACAGATTTGGAATCACACGACCTGGAT
GGAGTGGGACAGAGAAATTAACAATTACACAAGCTTAATACACTCCTTAATTGAAGAATCGCAAAACCAG
CAAGAAAAGAATGAACAAGAATTATTGGAATTAGATAAATGGGCAAGTTTGTGGAATTGGTTTAACATAA
CAAATTGGCTGTGGTATATAAAATTATTCATAATGATAGTAGGAGGCTTGGTAGGTTTAAGAATAGTTTT
TGCTGTACTTTCTATAGTGAATAGAGTTAGGCAGGGATATTCACCATTATCGTTTCAGACCCACCTCCCA
ACCCCGAGGGGACCCGACAGGCCCGAAGGAATAGAAGAAGAAGGTGGAGAGAGAGACAGAGACAGATCCA
TTCGATTAGTGAACGGATCGGCACTGCGTGCGCCAATTCTGCAGACAAATGGCAGTATTCATCCACAATT
TTAAAAGAAAAGGGGGGATTGGGGGGTACAGTGCAGGGGAAAGAATAGTAGACATAATAGCAACAGACAT
ACAAACTAAAGAATTACAAAAACAAATTACAAAAATTCAAAATTTTCGGGTTTATTACAGGGACAGCAGA
GATCCAGTTTGGTTAATTAACCCGTGTCGGCTCCAGATCTGGCCTCCGCGCCGGGTTTTGGCGCCTCCCG
CGGGCGCCCCCCTCCTCACGGCGAGCGCTGCCACGTCAGACGAAGGGCGCAGGAGCGTTCCTGATCCTTC
CGCCCGGACGCTCAGGACAGCGGCCCGCTGCTCATAAGACTCGGCCTTAGAACCCCAGTATCAGCAGAAG
GACATTTTAGGACGGGACTTGGGTGACTCTAGGGCACTGGTTTTCTTTCCAGAGAGCGGAACAGGCGAGG
AAAAGTAGTCCCTTCTCGGCGATTCTGCGGAGGGATCTCCGTGGGGCGGTGAACGCCGATGATTATATAA
GGACGCGCCGGGTGTGGCACAGCTAGTTCCGTCGCAGCCGGGATTTGGGTCGCGGTTCTTGTTTGTGGAT
CGCTGTGATCGTCACTTGGTGAGTTGCGGGCTGCTGGGCTGGCCGGGGCTTTCGTGGCCGCCGGGCCGCT
CGGTGGGACGGAAGCGTGTGGAGAGACCGCCAAGGGCTGTAGTCTGGGTCCGCGAGCAAGGTTGCCCTGA
ACTGGGGGTTGGGGGGAGCGCACAAAATGGCGGCTGTTCCCGAGTCTTGAATGGAAGACGCTTGTAAGGC
GGGCTGTGAGGTCGTTGAAACAAGGTGGGGGGCATGGTGGGCGGCAAGAACCCAAGGTCTTGAGGCCTTC
GCTAATGCGGGAAAGCTCTTATTCGGGTGAGATGGGCTGGGGCACCATCTGGGGACCCTGACGTGAAGTT
TGTCACTGACTGGAGAACTCGGGTTTGTCGTCTGGTTGCGGGGGCGGCAGTTATGCGGTGCCGTTGGGCA
GTGCACCCGTACCTTTGGGAGCGCGCGCCTCGTCGTGTCGTGACGTCACCCGTTCTGTTGGCTTATAATG
CAGGGTGGGGCCACCTGCCGGTAGGTGTGCGGTAGGCTTTTCTCCGTCGCAGGACGCAGGGTTCGGGCCT
AGGGTAGGCTCTCCTGAATCGACAGGCGCCGGACCTCTGGTGAGGGGAGGGATAAGTGAGGCGTCAGTTT
CTTTGGTCGGTTTTATGTACCTATCTTCTTAAGTAGCTGAAGCTCCGGTTTTGAACTATGCGCTCGGGGT
TGGCGAGTGTGTTTTGTGAAGTTTTTTAGGCACCTTTTGAAATGTAATCATTTGGGTCAATATGTAATTT
TCAGTGTTAGACTAGTAAAGCTTCTGCAGGTCGACTCTAGAAAATTGTCCGCTAAATTCTGGCCGTTTTT
GGCTTTTTTGTTAGACGAAGCTTGGGCTGCAGGTCGACTCTAGAGGATCCCCGGGTACCGGTGCCACCAT
GTACCCATACGATGTTCCAGATTACGCTTCGCCGAAGAAAAAGCGCAAGGTCGAAGCGTCCGACAAGAAG
TACAGCATCGGCCTGGACATCGGCACCAACTCTGTGGGCTGGGCCGTGATCACCGACGAGTACAAGGTGC
CCAGCAAGAAATTCAAGGTGCTGGGCAACACCGACCGGCACAGCATCAAGAAGAACCTGATCGGAGCCCT
GCTGTTCGACAGCGGCGAAACAGCCGAGGCCACCCGGCTGAAGAGAACCGCCAGAAGAAGATACACCAGA
CGGAAGAACCGGATCTGCTATCTGCAAGAGATCTTCAGCAACGAGATGGCCAAGGTGGACGACAGCTTCT
TCCACAGACTGGAAGAGTCCTTCCTGGTGGAAGAGGATAAGAAGCACGAGCGGCACCCCATCTTCGGCAA
CATCGTGGACGAGGTGGCCTACCACGAGAAGTACCCCACCATCTACCACCTGAGAAAGAAACTGGTGGAC
AGCACCGACAAGGCCGACCTGCGGCTGATCTATCTGGCCCTGGCCCACATGATCAAGTTCCGGGGCCACT
TCCTGATCGAGGGCGACCTGAACCCCGACAACAGCGACGTGGACAAGCTGTTCATCCAGCTGGTGCAGAC
CTACAACCAGCTGTTCGAGGAAAACCCCATCAACGCCAGCGGCGTGGACGCCAAGGCCATCCTGTCTGCC
AGACTGAGCAAGAGCAGACGGCTGGAAAATCTGATCGCCCAGCTGCCCGGCGAGAAGAAGAATGGCCTGT
TCGGCAACCTGATTGCCCTGAGCCTGGGCCTGACCCCCAACTTCAAGAGCAACTTCGACCTGGCCGAGGA
TGCCAAACTGCAGCTGAGCAAGGACACCTACGACGACGACCTGGACAACCTGCTGGCCCAGATCGGCGAC
CAGTACGCCGACCTGTTTCTGGCCGCCAAGAACCTGTCCGACGCCATCCTGCTGAGCGACATCCTGAGAG
TGAACACCGAGATCACCAAGGCCCCCCTGAGCGCCTCTATGATCAAGAGATACGACGAGCACCACCAGGA
CCTGACCCTGCTGAAAGCTCTCGTGCGGCAGCAGCTGCCTGAGAAGTACAAAGAGATTTTCTTCGACCAG
AGCAAGAACGGCTACGCCGGCTACATTGACGGCGGAGCCAGCCAGGAAGAGTTCTACAAGTTCATCAAGC
CCATCCTGGAAAAGATGGACGGCACCGAGGAACTGCTCGTGAAGCTGAACAGAGAGGACCTGCTGCGGAA
GCAGCGGACCTTCGACAACGGCAGCATCCCCCACCAGATCCACCTGGGAGAGCTGCACGCCATTCTGCGG
CGGCAGGAAGATTTTTACCCATTCCTGAAGGACAACCGGGAAAAGATCGAGAAGATCCTGACCTTCCGCA
TCCCCTACTACGTGGGCCCTCTGGCCAGGGGAAACAGCAGATTCGCCTGGATGACCAGAAAGAGCGAGGA
AACCATCACCCCCTGGAACTTCGAGGAAGTGGTGGACAAGGGCGCTTCCGCCCAGAGCTTCATCGAGCGG
ATGACCAACTTCGATAAGAACCTGCCCAACGAGAAGGTGCTGCCCAAGCACAGCCTGCTGTACGAGTACT
TCACCGTGTATAACGAGCTGACCAAAGTGAAATACGTGACCGAGGGAATGAGAAAGCCCGCCTTCCTGAG
CGGCGAGCAGAAAAAGGCCATCGTGGACCTGCTGTTCAAGACCAACCGGAAAGTGACCGTGAAGCAGCTG
AAAGAGGACTACTTCAAGAAAATCGAGTGCTTCGACTCCGTGGAAATCTCCGGCGTGGAAGATCGGTTCA
ACGCCTCCCTGGGCACATACCACGATCTGCTGAAAATTATCAAGGACAAGGACTTCCTGGACAATGAGGA
AAACGAGGACATTCTGGAAGATATCGTGCTGACCCTGACACTGTTTGAGGACAGAGAGATGATCGAGGAA
CGGCTGAAAACCTATGCCCACCTGTTCGACGACAAAGTGATGAAGCAGCTGAAGCGGCGGAGATACACCG
GCTGGGGCAGGCTGAGCCGGAAGCTGATCAACGGCATCCGGGACAAGCAGTCCGGCAAGACAATCCTGGA
TTTCCTGAAGTCCGACGGCTTCGCCAACAGAAACTTCATGCAGCTGATCCACGACGACAGCCTGACCTTT
AAAGAGGACATCCAGAAAGCCCAGGTGTCCGGCCAGGGCGATAGCCTGCACGAGCACATTGCCAATCTGG
CCGGCAGCCCCGCCATTAAGAAGGGCATCCTGCAGACAGTGAAGGTGGTGGACGAGCTCGTGAAAGTGAT
GGGCCGGCACAAGCCCGAGAACATCGTGATCGAAATGGCCAGAGAGAACCAGACCACCCAGAAGGGACAG
AAGAACAGCCGCGAGAGAATGAAGCGGATCGAAGAGGGCATCAAAGAGCTGGGCAGCCAGATCCTGAAAG
AACACCCCGTGGAAAACACCCAGCTGCAGAACGAGAAGCTGTACCTGTACTACCTGCAGAATGGGCGGGA
TATGTACGTGGACCAGGAACTGGACATCAACCGGCTGTCCGACTACGATGTGGACCATATCGTGCCTCAG
AGCTTTCTGAAGGACGACTCCATCGACAACAAGGTGCTGACCAGAAGCGACAAGAACCGGGGCAAGAGCG
ACAACGTGCCCTCCGAAGAGGTCGTGAAGAAGATGAAGAACTACTGGCGGCAGCTGCTGAACGCCAAGCT
GATTACCCAGAGAAAGTTCGACAATCTGACCAAGGCCGAGAGAGGCGGCCTGAGCGAACTGGATAAGGCC
GGCTTCATCAAGAGACAGCTGGTGGAAACCCGGCAGATCACAAAGCACGTGGCACAGATCCTGGACTCCC
GGATGAACACTAAGTACGACGAGAATGACAAGCTGATCCGGGAAGTGAAAGTGATCACCCTGAAGTCCAA
GCTGGTGTCCGATTTCCGGAAGGATTTCCAGTTTTACAAAGTGCGCGAGATCAACAACTACCACCACGCC
CACGACGCCTACCTGAACGCCGTCGTGGGAACCGCCCTGATCAAAAAGTACCCTAAGCTGGAAAGCGAGT
TCGTGTACGGCGACTACAAGGTGTACGACGTGCGGAAGATGATCGCCAAGAGCGAGCAGGAAATCGGCAA
GGCTACCGCCAAGTACTTCTTCTACAGCAACATCATGAACTTTTTCAAGACCGAGATTACCCTGGCCAAC
GGCGAGATCCGGAAGCGGCCTCTGATCGAGACAAACGGCGAAACCGGGGAGATCGTGTGGGATAAGGGCC
GGGATTTTGCCACCGTGCGGAAAGTGCTGAGCATGCCCCAAGTGAATATCGTGAAAAAGACCGAGGTGCA
GACAGGCGGCTTCAGCAAAGAGTCTATCCTGCCCAAGAGGAACAGCGATAAGCTGATCGCCAGAAAGAAG
GACTGGGACCCTAAGAAGTACGGCGGCTTCGACAGCCCCACCGTGGCCTATTCTGTGCTGGTGGTGGCCA
AAGTGGAAAAGGGCAAGTCCAAGAAACTGAAGAGTGTGAAAGAGCTGCTGGGGATCACCATCATGGAAAG
AAGCAGCTTCGAGAAGAATCCCATCGACTTTCTGGAAGCCAAGGGCTACAAAGAAGTGAAAAAGGACCTG
ATCATCAAGCTGCCTAAGTACTCCCTGTTCGAGCTGGAAAACGGCCGGAAGAGAATGCTGGCCTCTGCCG
GCGAACTGCAGAAGGGAAACGAACTGGCCCTGCCCTCCAAATATGTGAACTTCCTGTACCTGGCCAGCCA
CTATGAGAAGCTGAAGGGCTCCCCCGAGGATAATGAGCAGAAACAGCTGTTTGTGGAACAGCACAAGCAC
TACCTGGACGAGATCATCGAGCAGATCAGCGAGTTCTCCAAGAGAGTGATCCTGGCCGACGCTAATCTGG
ACAAAGTGCTGTCCGCCTACAACAAGCACCGGGATAAGCCCATCAGAGAGCAGGCCGAGAATATCATCCA
CCTGTTTACCCTGACCAATCTGGGAGCCCCTGCCGCCTTCAAGTACTTTGACACCACCATCGACCGGAAG
AGGTACACCAGCACCAAAGAGGTGCTGGACGCCACCCTGATCCACCAGAGCATCACCGGCCTGTACGAGA
CACGGATCGACCTGTCTCAGCTGGGAGGCGACAGCCCCAAGAAGAAGAGAAAGGTGGAGGCCAGCTAAGA
ATTCGATATCAAGCTTATCGATAATCAACCTCTGGATTACAAAATTTGTGAAAGATTGACTGGTATTCTT
AACTATGTTGCTCCTTTTACGCTATGTGGATACGCTGCTTTAATGCCTTTGTATCATGCTATTGCTTCCC
GTATGGCTTTCATTTTCTCCTCCTTGTATAAATCCTGGTTGCTGTCTCTTTATGAGGAGTTGTGGCCCGT
TGTCAGGCAACGTGGCGTGGTGTGCACTGTGTTTGCTGACGCAACCCCCACTGGTTGGGGCATTGCCACC
ACCTGTCAGCTCCTTTCCGGGACTTTCGCTTTCCCCCTCCCTATTGCCACGGCGGAACTCATCGCCGCCT
GCCTTGCCCGCTGCTGGACAGGGGCTCGGCTGTTGGGCACTGACAATTCCGTGGTGTTGTCGGGGAAATC
ATCGTCCTTTCCTTGGCTGCTCGCCTGTGTTGCCACCTGGATTCTGCGCGGGACGTCCTTCTGCTACGTC
CCTTCGGCCCTCAATCCAGCGGACCTTCCTTCCCGCGGCCTGCTGCCGGCTCTGCGGCCTCTTCCGCGTC
TTCGCCTTCGCCCTCAGACGAGTCGGATCTCCCTTTGGGCCGCCTCCCCGCATCGATACCGTCGACCTCG
AGACCTAGAAAAACATGGAGCAATCACAAGTAGCAATACAGCAGCTACCAATGCTGATTGTGCCTGGCTA
GAAGCACAAGAGGAGGAGGAGGTGGGTTTTCCAGTCACACCTCAGGTACCTTTAAGACCAATGACTTACA
AGGCAGCTGTAGATCTTAGCCACTTTTTAAAAGAAAAGGGGGGACTGGAAGGGCTAATTCACTCCCAACG
AAGACAAGATATCCTTGATCTGTGGATCTACCACACACAAGGCTACTTCCCTGATTGGCAGAACTACACA
CCAGGGCCAGGGATCAGATATCCACTGACCTTTGGATGGTGCTACAAGCTAGTACCAGTTGAGCAAGAGA
AGGTAGAAGAAGCCAATGAAGGAGAGAACACCCGCTTGTTACACCCTGTGAGCCTGCATGGGATGGATGA
CCCGGAGAGAGAAGTATTAGAGTGGAGGTTTGACAGCCGCCTAGCATTTCATCACATGGCCCGAGAGCTG
CATCCGGACTGTACTGGGTCTCTCTGGTTAGACCAGATCTGAGCCTGGGAGCTCTCTGGCTAACTAGGGA
ACCCACTGCTTAAGCCTCAATAAAGCTTGCCTTGAGTGCTTCAAGTAGTGTGTGCCCGTCTGTTGTGTGA
CTCTGGTAACTAGAGATCCCTCAGACCCTTTTAGTCAGTGTGGAAAATCTCTAGCAGGGCCCGTTTAAAC
CCGCTGATCAGCCTCGACTGTGCCTTCTAGTTGCCAGCCATCTGTTGTTTGCCCCTCCCCCGTGCCTTCC
TTGACCCTGGAAGGTGCCACTCCCACTGTCCTTTCCTAATAAAATGAGGAAATTGCATCGCATTGTCTGA
GTAGGTGTCATTCTATTCTGGGGGGTGGGGTGGGGCAGGACAGCAAGGGGGAGGATTGGGAAGACAATAG
CAGGCATGCTGGGGATGCGGTGGGCTCTATGGCTTCTGAGGCGGAAAGAACCAGCTGGGGCTCTAGGGGG
TATCCCC
[124 nt withheld, positions 9738-9861]
C
[91 nt withheld, positions 9863-9953]
A
[49 nt withheld, positions 9955-10003]
CCTTTGACGTTGGAGTCCACGTTCTTT
[37 nt withheld, positions 10031-10067]
ACCCTATCTCGGTCTATTCTTTTGATTTATAAGGGATTTTGCCGATTTCGGCCTATTGGTTAAAAAATGA
GCTGATTTAACAAAAATTTAACGCGAATTAATTCTGTGGAATGTGTGTCAGTTAGGGTGTGGAAAGTCCC
CAGGCTCCCCAGCAGGCAGAAGTATGCAAAGCATGCATCTCAATTAGTCAGCAACCAGGTGTGGAAAGTC
CCCAGGCTCCCCAGCAGGCAGAAGTATGCAAAGCATGCATCTCAATTAGTCAGCAACCATAGTCCCGCCC
CTAACTCCGCCCATCCCGCCCCTAACTCCGCCCAGTTCCGCCCATTCTCCGCCCCATGGCTGACTAATTT
TTTTTATTTATGCAGAGGCCGAGGCCGCCTCTGCCTCTGAGCTATTCCAGAAGTAGTGAGGAGGCTTTTT
TGGAGGCCTAGGCTTTTGCAAAAAGCTCCCGGGAGCTTGTATATCCATTTTCGGATCTGATCAGCACGTG
TTGACAATTAATCATCGGCATAGTATATCGGCATAGTATAATACGACAAGGTGAGGAACTAAACCATGGC
CAAGTTGACCAGTGCCGTTCCGGTGCTCACCGCGCGCGACGTCGCCGGAGCGGTCGAGTTCTGGACCGAC
CGGCTCGGGTTCTCCCGGGACTTCGTGGAGGACGACTTCGCCGGTGTGGTCCGGGACGACGTGACCCTGT
TCATCAGCGCGGTCCAGGACCAGGTGGTGCCGGACAACACCCTGGCCTGGGTGTGGGTGCGCGGCCTGGA
CGAGCTGTACGCCGAGTGGTCGGAGGTCGTGTCCACGAACTTCCGGGACGCCTCCGGGCCGGCCATGACC
GAGATCGGCGAGCAGCCGTGGGGGCGGGAGTTCGCCCTGCGCGACCCGGCCGGCAACTGCGTGCACTTCG
TGGCCGAGGAGCAGGACTGACACGTGCTACGAGATTTCGATTCCACCGCCGCCTTCTATGAAAGGTTGGG
CTTCGGAATCGTTTTCCGGGACGCCGGCTGGATGATCCTCCAGCGCGGGGATCTCATGCTGGAGTTCTTC
GCCCACCCCAACTTGTTTATTGCAGCTTATAATGGTTACAAATAAAGCAATAGCATCACAAATTTCACAA
ATAAAGCATTTTTTTCACTGCATTCTAGTTGTGGTTTGTCCAAACTCATCAATGTATCTTATCATGTCTG
TATACCGTCGACCTCTAGCTAGAGCTTGGCGTAATCATGGTCATAGCTGTTTCCTGTGTGAAATTGTTAT
CCGCTCACAATTCCACACAACATACGAGCCGGAAGCATAAAGTGTAAAGCCTGGGGTGCCTAATGAGTGA
GCTAACTCACATTAATTGCGTTGCGCTCACTGCCCGCTTTCCAGTCGGGAAACCTGTCGTGCCAGCTGCA
TTAATGAATCGGCCAACGCGCGGGGAGAGGCGGTTTGCGTATTGGGCGCTCTTCCGCTTCCTCGCTCACT
GACTCGCTGCGCTCGGTCGTTCGGCTGCGGCGAGCGGTATCAGCTCACTCAAAGGCGGTAATACGGTTAT
CCACAGAATCAGGGGATAACGCAGGAAAGAACATGTGAGCAAAAGGCCAGCAAAAGGCCAGGAACCGTAA
AAAGGCCGCGTTGCTGGCGTTTTTCCATAGGCTCCGCCCCCCTGACGAGCATCACAAAAATCGACGCTCA
AGTCAGAGGTGGCGAAACCCGACAGGACTATAAAGATACCAGGCGTTTCCCCCTGGAAGCTCCCTCGTGC
GCTCTCCTGTTCCGACCCTGCCGCTTACCGGATACCTGTCCGCCTTTCTCCCTTCGGGAAGCGTGGCGCT
TTCTCATAGCTCACGCTGTAGGTATCTCAGTTCGGTGTAGGTCGTTCGCTCCAAGCTGGGCTGTGTGCAC
GAACCCCCCGTTCAGCCCGACCGCTGCGCCTTATCCGGTAACTATCGTCTTGAGTCCAACCCGGTAAGAC
ACGACTTATCGCCACTGGCAGCAGCCACTGGTAACAGGATTAGCAGAGCGAGGTATGTAGGCGGTGCTAC
AGAGTTCTTGAAGTGGTGGCCTAACTACGGCTACACTAGAAGAACAGTATTTGGTATCTGCGCTCTGCTG
AAGCCAGTTACCTTCGGAAAAAGAGTTGGTAGCTCTTGATCCGGCAAACAAACCACCGCTGGTAGCGGTG
GTTTTTTTGTTTGCAAGCAGCAGATTACGCGCAGAAAAAAAGGATCTCAAGAAGATCCTTTGATCTTTTC
TACGGGGTCTGACGCTCAGTGGAACGAAAACTCACGTTAAGGGATTTTGGTCATGAGATTATCAAAAAGG
ATCTTCACCTAGATCCTTTTAAATTAAAAATGAAGTTTTAAATCAATCTAAAGTATATATGAGTAAACTT
GGTCTGACAGTTACCAATGCTTAATCAGTGAGGCACCTATCTCAGCGATCTGTCTATTTCGTTCATCCAT
AGTTGCCTGACTCCCCGTCGTGTAGATAACTACGATACGGGAGGGCTTACCATCTGGCCCCAGTGCTGCA
ATGATACCGCGAGACCCACGCTCACCGGCTCCAGATTTATCAGCAATAAACCAGCCAGCCGGAAGGGCCG
AGCGCAGAAGTGGTCCTGCAACTTTATCCGCCTCCATCCAGTCTATTAATTGTTGCCGGGAAGCTAGAGT
AAGTAGTTCGCCAGTTAATAGTTTGCGCAACGTTGTTGCCATTGCTACAGGCATCGTGGTGTCACGCTCG
TCGTTTGGTATGGCTTCATTCAGCTCCGGTTCCCAACGATCAAGGCGAGTTACATGATCCCCCATGTTGT
GCAAAAAAGCGGTTAGCTCCTTCGGTCCTCCGATCGTTGTCAGAAGTAAGTTGGCCGCAGTGTTATCACT
CATGGTTATGGCAGCACTGCATAATTCTCTTACTGTCATGCCATCCGTAAGATGCTTTTCTGTGACTGGT
GAGTACTCAACCAAGTCATTCTGAGAATAGTGTATGCGGCGACCGAGTTGCTCTTGCCCGGCGTCAATAC
GGGATAATACCGCGCCACATAGCAGAACTTTAAAAGTGCTCATCATTGGAAAACGTTCTTCGGGGCGAAA
ACTCTCAAGGATCTTACCGCTGTTGAGATCCAGTTCGATGTAACCCACTCGTGCACCCAACTGATCTTCA
GCATCTTTTACTTTCACCAGCGTTTCTGGGTGAGCAAAAACAGGAAGGCAAAATGCCGCAAAAAAGGGAA
TAAGGGCGACACGGAAATGTTGAATACTCATACTCTTCCTTTTTCAATATTATTGAAGCATTTATCAGGG
TTATTGTCTCATGAGCGGATACATATTTGAATGTATTTAGAAAAATAAACAAATAGGGGTTCCGCGCACA
TTTCCCCGAAAAGTGCCACCTGAC
Features (pLannotate 1.2.2; 35 found; start..end, strand, type, name):
     40..92      -  misc_feature   bom (fragment): basis of mobility region from pBR322
    247..626     +  enhancer       CMV enhancer: human cytomegalovirus immediate early enhancer
    627..826     +  promoter       CMV promoter: human cytomegalovirus (CMV) immediate early promoter
    844..1024    +  LTR            5' LTR (truncated): truncated 5' long terminal repeat (LTR) from HIV-1
   1071..1196    +  misc_feature   HIV-1 Ψ: packaging signal of human immunodeficiency virus type 1
   1180..1543    +  CDS            HIV-1 gag (fragment): gag protein from human immunodeficiency virus 1; gag
   1689..1922    +  misc_feature   RRE: The Rev response element (RRE) of HIV-1 allows for Rev-dependent mRNA export from the nucleus to the cytoplasm.
   2299..2399    +  CDS            Rev (fragment): human immunodeficiency virus 1 (HIV-1) Rev protein; rev; enhances nuclear export of unspliced and incompletely spliced viral mRNAs
   2449..2566    +  misc_feature   cPPT/CTS: central polypurine tract and central termination sequence of HIV-1
   2631..3799    +  promoter       UbC promoter: human ubiquitin C promoter
   3804..3821    -  misc_feature   MCS (fragment): pUC18/19 multiple cloning site
   3817..3866    +  promoter       UbC promoter (fragment): human ubiquitin C promoter
   3877..3910    -  misc_feature   MCS (fragment): pUC18/19 multiple cloning site
   3922..3949    +  CDS            3xHA (fragment): three tandem HA epitope tags
   3982..5697    +  CDS            Cas9(N): N-terminal portion of Streptococcus pyogenes Cas9 (Zetsche et al., 2015)
   5584..8082    +  CDS            Cas9(C): C-terminal portion of Streptococcus pyogenes Cas9 (Zetsche et al., 2015)
   8119..8143    +  misc_feature   MCS (fragment): pBluescript multiple cloning site
   8143..8731    +  misc_feature   WPRE: woodchuck hepatitis virus posttranscriptional regulatory element
   8668..9249    +  CDS            nef (fragment): NEF_HV1H2 - Experimental evidence at protein level: Swiss-Prot protein existence level 1. Extracellular Nef protein targets CD4(+) T-lymphocytes for apoptosis by interacting with CXCR4 surface receptors. From Human immunodeficiency virus type 1 group M subtype B (isolate HXB2) (HIV-1).
   9256..9436    +  LTR            5' LTR (truncated): truncated 5' long terminal repeat (LTR) from HIV-1
   9468..9692    +  polyA_signal   bGH poly(A) signal: bovine growth hormone polyadenylation signal
   9696..9717    +  promoter       SV40 promoter (fragment): SV40 enhancer and early promoter
   9738..10166   +  rep_origin     f1 ori (sequence partly withheld): f1 bacteriophage origin of replication; arrow indicates direction of (+) strand synthesis
  10180..10509   +  promoter       SV40 promoter: SV40 enhancer and early promoter
  10557..10604   +  promoter       EM7 promoter: synthetic bacterial promoter&nbsp
  10623..10997   +  CDS            BleoR: antibiotic-binding protein; Sh ble from Streptoalloteichus hindustanus; confers resistance to bleomycin, phleomycin, and Zeocin™
  11007..11132   +  CDS            ble (fragment): BLE_KLEPN - Experimental evidence at protein level: Swiss-Prot protein existence level 1. Binding protein with a strong affinity to the bleomycin family of antibiotics. Binds to CL990; an antimitotic-antibiotic compound. From Klebsiella pneumoniae.
  11127..11248   +  polyA_signal   SV40 poly(A) signal: SV40 polyadenylation signal
  11319..11341   -  protein_bind   lac operator (fragment): The lac repressor binds to the lac operator to inhibit transcription in E. coli. This inhibition can be relieved by adding lactose or isopropyl-β-D-thiogalactopyranoside (IPTG). lac repressor encoded by lacI
  11345..11375   -  promoter       lac promoter: promoter for the E. coli lac operon
  11390..11411   -  protein_bind   CAP binding site: CAP binding activates transcription in the presence of cAMP. E. coli catabolite activator protein
  11424..11516   -  CDS            lacI (fragment): lac repressor; lacI; The lac repressor binds to the lac operator to inhibit transcription in E. coli. This inhibition can be relieved by adding lactose or isopropyl-β-D-thiogalactopyranoside (IPTG).
  11699..12287   -  rep_origin     ori: high-copy-number ColE1/pMB1/pBR322/pUC origin of replication
  12458..13318   -  CDS            AmpR: β-lactamase; bla; confers resistance to ampicillin, carbenicillin, and related antibiotics
  13319..13423   -  promoter       AmpR promoter: bla
