>Addgene plasmid #131506 | pFUGW SpCas9 | addgene full sequence | sequence record 257276 | Addgene NGS Result
GTGCCGTTGGGCAGTGCACCCGTACCTTTGGGAGCGCGCGCCCTCGTCGTGTCGTGACGTCACCCGTTCT
GTTGGCTTATAATGCAGGGTGGGGCCACCTGCCGGTAGGTGTGCGGTAGGCTTTTCTCCGTCGCAGGACG
CAGGGTTCGGGCCTAGGGTAGGCTCTCCTGAATCGACAGGCGCCGGACCTCTGGTGAGGGGAGGGATAAG
TGAGGCGTCAGTTTCTTTGGTCGGTTTTATGTACCTATCTTCTTAAGTAGCTGAAGCTCCGGTTTTGAAC
TATGCGCTCGGGGTTGGCGAGTGTGTTTTGTGAAGTTTTTTAGGCACCTTTTGAAATGTAATCATTTGGG
TCAATATGTAATTTTCAGTGTTAGACTAGTAAATTGTCCGCTAAATTCTGGCCGTTTTTGGCTTTTTTGT
TAGACGAAGCTTGGGCTGCAGGTCGACTCTAGAGGATCCCCGGGTACCGGTGCCACCATGTACCCATACG
ATGTTCCAGATTACGCTTCGCCGAAGAAAAAGCGCAAGGTCGAAGCGTCCGACAAGAAGTACAGCATCGG
CCTGGACATCGGCACCAACTCTGTGGGCTGGGCCGTGATCACCGACGAGTACAAGGTGCCCAGCAAGAAA
TTCAAGGTGCTGGGCAACACCGACCGGCACAGCATCAAGAAGAACCTGATCGGAGCCCTGCTGTTCGACA
GCGGCGAAACAGCCGAGGCCACCCGGCTGAAGAGAACCGCCAGAAGAAGATACACCAGACGGAAGAACCG
GATCTGCTATCTGCAAGAGATCTTCAGCAACGAGATGGCCAAGGTGGACGACAGCTTCTTCCACAGACTG
GAAGAGTCCTTCCTGGTGGAAGAGGATAAGAAGCACGAGCGGCACCCCATCTTCGGCAACATCGTGGACG
AGGTGGCCTACCACGAGAAGTACCCCACCATCTACCACCTGAGAAAGAAACTGGTGGACAGCACCGACAA
GGCCGACCTGCGGCTGATCTATCTGGCCCTGGCCCACATGATCAAGTTCCGGGGCCACTTCCTGATCGAG
GGCGACCTGAACCCCGACAACAGCGACGTGGACAAGCTGTTCATCCAGCTGGTGCAGACCTACAACCAGC
TGTTCGAGGAAAACCCCATCAACGCCAGCGGCGTGGACGCCAAGGCCATCCTGTCTGCCAGACTGAGCAA
GAGCAGACGGCTGGAAAATCTGATCGCCCAGCTGCCCGGCGAGAAGAAGAATGGCCTGTTCGGAAACCTG
ATTGCCCTGAGCCTGGGCCTGACCCCCAACTTCAAGAGCAACTTCGACCTGGCCGAGGATGCCAAACTGC
AGCTGAGCAAGGACACCTACGACGACGACCTGGACAACCTGCTGGCCCAGATCGGCGACCAGTACGCCGA
CCTGTTTCTGGCCGCCAAGAACCTGTCCGACGCCATCCTGCTGAGCGACATCCTGAGAGTGAACACCGAG
ATCACCAAGGCCCCCCTGAGCGCCTCTATGATCAAGAGATACGACGAGCACCACCAGGACCTGACCCTGC
TGAAAGCTCTCGTGCGGCAGCAGCTGCCTGAGAAGTACAAAGAGATTTTCTTCGACCAGAGCAAGAACGG
CTACGCCGGCTACATTGACGGCGGAGCCAGCCAGGAAGAGTTCTACAAGTTCATCAAGCCCATCCTGGAA
AAGATGGACGGCACCGAGGAACTGCTCGTGAAGCTGAACAGAGAGGACCTGCTGCGGAAGCAGCGGACCT
TCGACAACGGCAGCATCCCCCACCAGATCCACCTGGGAGAGCTGCACGCCATTCTGCGGCGGCAGGAAGA
TTTTTACCCATTCCTGAAGGACAACCGGGAAAAGATCGAGAAGATCCTGACCTTCCGCATCCCCTACTAC
GTGGGCCCTCTGGCCAGGGGAAACAGCAGATTCGCCTGGATGACCAGAAAGAGCGAGGAAACCATCACCC
CCTGGAACTTCGAGGAAGTGGTGGACAAGGGCGCTTCCGCCCAGAGCTTCATCGAGCGGATGACCAACTT
CGATAAGAACCTGCCCAACGAGAAGGTGCTGCCCAAGCACAGCCTGCTGTACGAGTACTTCACCGTGTAT
AACGAGCTGACCAAAGTGAAATACGTGACCGAGGGAATGAGAAAGCCCGCCTTCCTGAGCGGCGAGCAGA
AAAAGGCCATCGTGGACCTGCTGTTCAAGACCAACCGGAAAGTGACCGTGAAGCAGCTGAAAGAGGACTA
CTTCAAGAAAATCGAGTGCTTCGACTCCGTGGAAATCTCCGGCGTGGAAGATCGGTTCAACGCCTCCCTG
GGCACATACCACGATCTGCTGAAAATTATCAAGGACAAGGACTTCCTGGACAATGAGGAAAACGAGGACA
TTCTGGAAGATATCGTGCTGACCCTGACACTGTTTGAGGACAGAGAGATGATCGAGGAACGGCTGAAAAC
CTATGCCCACCTGTTCGACGACAAAGTGATGAAGCAGCTGAAGCGGCGGAGATACACCGGCTGGGGCAGG
CTGAGCCGGAAGCTGATCAACGGCATCCGGGACAAGCAGTCCGGCAAGACAATCCTGGATTTCCTGAAGT
CCGACGGCTTCGCCAACAGAAACTTCATGCAGCTGATCCACGACGACAGCCTGACCTTTAAAGAGGACAT
CCAGAAAGCCCAGGTGTCCGGCCAGGGCGATAGCCTGCACGAGCACATTGCCAATCTGGCCGGCAGCCCC
GCCATTAAGAAGGGCATCCTGCAGACAGTGAAGGTGGTGGACGAGCTCGTGAAAGTGATGGGCCGGCACA
AGCCCGAGAACATCGTGATCGAAATGGCCAGAGAGAACCAGACCACCCAGAAGGGACAGAAGAACAGCCG
CGAGAGAATGAAGCGGATCGAAGAGGGCATCAAAGAGCTGGGCAGCCAGATCCTGAAAGAACACCCCGTG
GAAAACACCCAGCTGCAGAACGAGAAGCTGTACCTGTACTACCTGCAGAATGGGCGGGATATGTACGTGG
ACCAGGAACTGGACATCAACCGGCTGTCCGACTACGATGTGGACCATATCGTGCCTCAGAGCTTTCTGAA
GGACGACTCCATCGACAACAAGGTGCTGACCAGAAGCGACAAGAACCGGGGCAAGAGCGACAACGTGCCC
TCCGAAGAGGTCGTGAAGAAGATGAAGAACTACTGGCGGCAGCTGCTGAACGCCAAGCTGATTACCCAGA
GAAAGTTCGACAATCTGACCAAGGCCGAGAGAGGCGGCCTGAGCGAACTGGATAAGGCCGGCTTCATCAA
GAGACAGCTGGTGGAAACCCGGCAGATCACAAAGCACGTGGCACAGATCCTGGACTCCCGGATGAACACT
AAGTACGACGAGAATGACAAGCTGATCCGGGAAGTGAAAGTGATCACCCTGAAGTCCAAGCTGGTGTCCG
ATTTCCGGAAGGATTTCCAGTTTTACAAAGTGCGCGAGATCAACAACTACCACCACGCCCACGACGCCTA
CCTGAACGCCGTCGTGGGAACCGCCCTGATCAAAAAGTACCCTAAGCTGGAAAGCGAGTTCGTGTACGGC
GACTACAAGGTGTACGACGTGCGGAAGATGATCGCCAAGAGCGAGCAGGAAATCGGCAAGGCTACCGCCA
AGTACTTCTTCTACAGCAACATCATGAACTTTTTCAAGACCGAGATTACCCTGGCCAACGGCGAGATCCG
GAAGCGGCCTCTGATCGAGACAAACGGCGAAACCGGGGAGATCGTGTGGGATAAGGGCCGGGATTTTGCC
ACCGTGCGGAAAGTGCTGAGCATGCCCCAAGTGAATATCGTGAAAAAGACCGAGGTGCAGACAGGCGGCT
TCAGCAAAGAGTCTATCCTGCCCAAGAGGAACAGCGATAAGCTGATCGCCAGAAAGAAGGACTGGGACCC
TAAGAAGTACGGCGGCTTCGACAGCCCCACCGTGGCCTATTCTGTGCTGGTGGTGGCCAAAGTGGAAAAG
GGCAAGTCCAAGAAACTGAAGAGTGTGAAAGAGCTGCTGGGGATCACCATCATGGAAAGAAGCAGCTTCG
AGAAGAATCCCATCGACTTTCTGGAAGCCAAGGGCTACAAAGAAGTGAAAAAGGACCTGATCATCAAGCT
GCCTAAGTACTCCCTGTTCGAGCTGGAAAACGGCCGGAAGAGAATGCTGGCCTCTGCCGGCGAACTGCAG
AAGGGAAACGAACTGGCCCTGCCCTCCAAATATGTGAACTTCCTGTACCTGGCCAGCCACTATGAGAAGC
TGAAGGGCTCCCCCGAGGATAATGAGCAGAAACAGCTGTTTGTGGAACAGCACAAGCACTACCTGGACGA
GATCATCGAGCAGATCAGCGAGTTCTCCAAGAGAGTGATCCTGGCCGACGCTAATCTGGACAAAGTGCTG
TCCGCCTACAACAAGCACCGGGATAAGCCCATCAGAGAGCAGGCCGAGAATATCATCCACCTGTTTACCC
TGACCAATCTGGGAGCCCCTGCCGCCTTCAAGTACTTTGACACCACCATCGACCGGAAGAGGTACACCAG
CACCAAAGAGGTGCTGGACGCCACCCTGATCCACCAGAGCATCACCGGCCTGTACGAGACACGGATCGAC
CTGTCTCAGCTGGGAGGCGACAGCCCCAAGAAGAAGAGAAAGGTGGAGGCCAGCTAAGAATTCGATATCA
AGCTTATCGATAATCAACCTCTGGATTACAAAATTTGTGAAAGATTGACTGGTATTCTTAACTATGTTGC
TCCTTTTACGCTATGTGGATACGCTGCTTTAATGCCTTTGTATCATGCTATTGCTTCCCGTATGGCTTTC
ATTTTCTCCTCCTTGTATAAATCCTGGTTGCTGTCTCTTTATGAGGAGTTGTGGCCCGTTGTCAGGCAAC
GTGGCGTGGTGTGCACTGTGTTTGCTGACGCAACCCCCACTGGTTGGGGCATTGCCACCACCTGTCAGCT
CCTTTCCGGGACTTTCGCTTTCCCCCTCCCTATTGCCACGGCGGAACTCATCGCCGCCTGCCTTGCCCGC
TGCTGGACAGGGGCTCGGCTGTTGGGCACTGACAATTCCGTGGTGTTGTCGGGGAAATCATCGTCCTTTC
CTTGGCTGCTCGCCTGTGTTGCCACCTGGATTCTGCGCGGGACGTCCTTCTGCTACGTCCCTTCGGCCCT
CAATCCAGCGGACCTTCCTTCCCGCGGCCTGCTGCCGGCTCTGCGGCCTCTTCCGCGTCTTCGCCTTCGC
CCTCAGACGAGTCGGATCTCCCTTTGGGCCGCCTCCCCGCATCGATACCGTCGACCTCGAGACCTAGAAA
AACATGGAGCAATCACAAGTAGCAATACAGCAGCTACCAATGCTGATTGTGCCTGGCTAGAAGCACAAGA
GGAGGAGGAGGTGGGTTTTCCAGTCACACCTCAGGTACCTTTAAGACCAATGACTTACAAGGCAGCTGTA
GATCTTAGCCACTTTTTAAAAGAAAAGGGGGGACTGGAAGGGCTAATTCACTCCCAACGAAGACAAGATA
TCCTTGATCTGTGGATCTACCACACACAAGGCTACTTCCCTGATTGGCAGAACTACACACCAGGGCCAGG
GATCAGATATCCACTGACCTTTGGATGGTGCTACAAGCTAGTACCAGTTGAGCAAGAGAAGGTAGAAGAA
GCCAATGAAGGAGAGAACACCCGCTTGTTACACCCTGTGAGCCTGCATGGGATGGATGACCCGGAGAGAG
AAGTATTAGAGTGGAGGTTTGACAGCCGCCTAGCATTTCATCACATGGCCCGAGAGCTGCATCCGGACTG
TACTGGGTCTCTCTGGTTAGACCAGATCTGAGCCTGGGAGCTCTCTGGCTAACTAGGGAACCCACTGCTT
AAGCCTCAATAAAGCTTGCCTTGAGTGCTTCAAGTAGTGTGTGCCCGTCTGTTGTGTGACTCTGGTAACT
AGAGATCCCTCAGACCCTTTTAGTCAGTGTGGAAAATCTCTAGCAGGGCCCGTTTAAACCCGCTGATCAG
CCTCGACTGTGCCTTCTAGTTGCCAGCCATCTGTTGTTTGCCCCTCCCCCGTGCCTTCCTTGACCCTGGA
AGGTGCCACTCCCACTGTCCTTTCCTAATAAAATGAGGAAATTGCATCGCATTGTCTGAGTAGGTGTCAT
TCTATTCTGGGGGGTGGGGTGGGGCAGGACAGCAAGGGGGAGGATTGGGAAGACAATAGCAGGCATGCTG
GGGATGCGGTGGGCTCTATGGCTTCTGAGGCGGAAAGAACCAGCTGGGGCTCTAGGGGGTATCCCC
[124 nt withheld, positions 6297-6420]
C
[91 nt withheld, positions 6422-6512]
A
[49 nt withheld, positions 6514-6562]
CCTTTGACGTTGGAGTCCACGTTCTTT
[37 nt withheld, positions 6590-6626]
ACCCTATCTCGGTCTATTCTTTTGATTTATAAGGGATTTTGCCGATTTCGGCCTATTGGTTAAAAAATGA
GCTGATTTAACAAAAATTTAACGCGAATTAATTCTGTGGAATGTGTGTCAGTTAGGGTGTGGAAAGTCCC
CAGGCTCCCCAGCAGGCAGAAGTATGCAAAGCATGCATCTCAATTAGTCAGCAACCAGGTGTGGAAAGTC
CCCAGGCTCCCCAGCAGGCAGAAGTATGCAAAGCATGCATCTCAATTAGTCAGCAACCATAGTCCCGCCC
CTAACTCCGCCCATCCCGCCCCTAACTCCGCCCAGTTCCGCCCATTCTCCGCCCCATGGCTGACTAATTT
TTTTTATTTATGCAGAGGCCGAGGCCGCCTCTGCCTCTGAGCTATTCCAGAAGTAGTGAGGAGGCTTTTT
TGGAGGCCTAGGCTTTTGCAAAAAGCTCCCGGGAGCTTGTATATCCATTTTCGGATCTGATCAGCACGTG
TTGACAATTAATCATCGGCATAGTATATCGGCATAGTATAATACGACAAGGTGAGGAACTAAACCATGGC
CAAGTTGACCAGTGCCGTTCCGGTGCTCACCGCGCGCGACGTCGCCGGAGCGGTCGAGTTCTGGACCGAC
CGGCTCGGGTTCTCCCGGGACTTCGTGGAGGACGACTTCGCCGGTGTGGTCCGGGACGACGTGACCCTGT
TCATCAGCGCGGTCCAGGACCAGGTGGTGCCGGACAACACCCTGGCCTGGGTGTGGGTGCGCGGCCTGGA
CGAGCTGTACGCCGAGTGGTCGGAGGTCGTGTCCACGAACTTCCGGGACGCCTCCGGGCCGGCCATGACC
GAGATCGGCGAGCAGCCGTGGGGGCGGGAGTTCGCCCTGCGCGACCCGGCCGGCAACTGCGTGCACTTCG
TGGCCGAGGAGCAGGACTGACACGTGCTACGAGATTTCGATTCCACCGCCGCCTTCTATGAAAGGTTGGG
CTTCGGAATCGTTTTCCGGGACGCCGGCTGGATGATCCTCCAGCGCGGGGATCTCATGCTGGAGTTCTTC
GCCCACCCCAACTTGTTTATTGCAGCTTATAATGGTTACAAATAAAGCAATAGCATCACAAATTTCACAA
ATAAAGCATTTTTTTCACTGCATTCTAGTTGTGGTTTGTCCAAACTCATCAATGTATCTTATCATGTCTG
TATACCGTCGACCTCTAGCTAGAGCTTGGCGTAATCATGGTCATAGCTGTTTCCTGTGTGAAATTGTTAT
CCGCTCACAATTCCACACAACATACGAGCCGGAAGCATAAAGTGTAAAGCCTGGGGTGCCTAATGAGTGA
GCTAACTCACATTAATTGCGTTGCGCTCACTGCCCGCTTTCCAGTCGGGAAACCTGTCGTGCCAGCTGCA
TTAATGAATCGGCCAACGCGCGGGGAGAGGCGGTTTGCGTATTGGGCGCTCTTCCGCTTCCTCGCTCACT
GACTCGCTGCGCTCGGTCGTTCGGCTGCGGCGAGCGGTATCAGCTCACTCAAAGGCGGTAATACGGTTAT
CCACAGAATCAGGGGATAACGCAGGAAAGAACATGTGAGCAAAAGGCCAGCAAAAGGCCAGGAACCGTAA
AAAGGCCGCGTTGCTGGCGTTTTTCCATAGGCTCCGCCCCCCTGACGAGCATCACAAAAATCGACGCTCA
AGTCAGAGGTGGCGAAACCCGACAGGACTATAAAGATACCAGGCGTTTCCCCCTGGAAGCTCCCTCGTGC
GCTCTCCTGTTCCGACCCTGCCGCTTACCGGATACCTGTCCGCCTTTCTCCCTTCGGGAAGCGTGGCGCT
TTCTCATAGCTCACGCTGTAGGTATCTCAGTTCGGTGTAGGTCGTTCGCTCCAAGCTGGGCTGTGTGCAC
GAACCCCCCGTTCAGCCCGACCGCTGCGCCTTATCCGGTAACTATCGTCTTGAGTCCAACCCGGTAAGAC
ACGACTTATCGCCACTGGCAGCAGCCACTGGTAACAGGATTAGCAGAGCGAGGTATGTAGGCGGTGCTAC
AGAGTTCTTGAAGTGGTGGCCTAACTACGGCTACACTAGAAGAACAGTATTTGGTATCTGCGCTCTGCTG
AAGCCAGTTACCTTCGGAAAAAGAGTTGGTAGCTCTTGATCCGGCAAACAAACCACCGCTGGTAGCGGTG
GTTTTTTTGTTTGCAAGCAGCAGATTACGCGCAGAAAAAAAGGATCTCAAGAAGATCCTTTGATCTTTTC
TACGGGGTCTGACGCTCAGTGGAACGAAAACTCACGTTAAGGGATTTTGGTCATGAGATTATCAAAAAGG
ATCTTCACCTAGATCCTTTTAAATTAAAAATGAAGTTTTAAATCAATCTAAAGTATATATGAGTAAACTT
GGTCTGACAGTTACCAATGCTTAATCAGTGAGGCACCTATCTCAGCGATCTGTCTATTTCGTTCATCCAT
AGTTGCCTGACTCCCCGTCGTGTAGATAACTACGATACGGGAGGGCTTACCATCTGGCCCCAGTGCTGCA
ATGATACCGCGAGACCCACGCTCACCGGCTCCAGATTTATCAGCAATAAACCAGCCAGCCGGAAGGGCCG
AGCGCAGAAGTGGTCCTGCAACTTTATCCGCCTCCATCCAGTCTATTAATTGTTGCCGGGAAGCTAGAGT
AAGTAGTTCGCCAGTTAATAGTTTGCGCAACGTTGTTGCCATTGCTACAGGCATCGTGGTGTCACGCTCG
TCGTTTGGTATGGCTTCATTCAGCTCCGGTTCCCAACGATCAAGGCGAGTTACATGATCCCCCATGTTGT
GCAAAAAAGCGGTTAGCTCCTTCGGTCCTCCGATCGTTGTCAGAAGTAAGTTGGCCGCAGTGTTATCACT
CATGGTTATGGCAGCACTGCATAATTCTCTTACTGTCATGCCATCCGTAAGATGCTTTTCTGTGACTGGT
GAGTACTCAACCAAGTCATTCTGAGAATAGTGTATGCGGCGACCGAGTTGCTCTTGCCCGGCGTCAATAC
GGGATAATACCGCGCCACATAGCAGAACTTTAAAAGTGCTCATCATTGGAAAACGTTCTTCGGGGCGAAA
ACTCTCAAGGATCTTACCGCTGTTGAGATCCAGTTCGATGTAACCCACTCGTGCACCCAACTGATCTTCA
GCATCTTTTACTTTCACCAGCGTTTCTGGGTGAGCAAAAACAGGAAGGCAAAATGCCGCAAAAAAGGGAA
TAAGGGCGACACGGAAATGTTGAATACTCATACTCTTCCTTTTTCAATATTATTGAAGCATTTATCAGGG
TTATTGTCTCATGAGCGGATACATATTTGAATGTATTTAGAAAAATAAACAAATAGGGGTTCCGCGCACA
TTTCCCCGAAAAGTGCCACCTGACGTCGACGGATCGGGAGATCTCCCGATCCCCTATGGTGCACTCTCAG
TACAATCTGCTCTGATGCCGCATAGTTAAGCCAGTATCTGCTCCCTGCTTGTGTGTTGGAGGTCGCTGAG
TAGTGCGCGAGCAAAATTTAAGCTACAACAAGGCAAGGCTTGACCGACAATTGCATGAAGAATCTGCTTA
GGGTTAGGCGTTTTGCGCTGCTTCGCGATGTACGGGCCAGATATACGCGTTGACATTGATTATTGACTAG
TTATTAATAGTAATCAATTACGGGGTCATTAGTTCATAGCCCATATATGGAGTTCCGCGTTACATAACTT
ACGGTAAATGGCCCGCCTGGCTGACCGCCCAACGACCCCCGCCCATTGACGTCAATAATGACGTATGTTC
CCATAGTAACGCCAATAGGGACTTTCCATTGACGTCAATGGGTGGAGTATTTACGGTAAACTGCCCACTT
GGCAGTACATCAAGTGTATCATATGCCAAGTACGCCCCCTATTGACGTCAATGACGGTAAATGGCCCGCC
TGGCATTATGCCCAGTACATGACCTTATGGGACTTTCCTACTTGGCAGTACATCTACGTATTAGTCATCG
CTATTACCATGGTGATGCGGTTTTGGCAGTACATCAATGGGCGTGGATAGCGGTTTGACTCACGGGGATT
TCCAAGTCTCCACCCCATTGACGTCAATGGGAGTTTGTTTTGGCACCAAAATCAACGGGACTTTCCAAAA
TGTCGTAACAACTCCGCCCCATTGACGCAAATGGGCGGTAGGCGTGTACGGTGGGAGGTCTATATAAGCA
GCGCGTTTTGCCTGTACTGGGTCTCTCTGGTTAGACCAGATCTGAGCCTGGGAGCTCTCTGGCTAACTAG
GGAACCCACTGCTTAAGCCTCAATAAAGCTTGCCTTGAGTGCTTCAAGTAGTGTGTGCCCGTCTGTTGTG
TGACTCTGGTAACTAGAGATCCCTCAGACCCTTTTAGTCAGTGTGGAAAATCTCTAGCAGTGGCGCCCGA
ACAGGGACTTGAAAGCGAAAGGGAAACCAGAGGAGCTCTCTCGACGCAGGACTCGGCTTGCTGAAGCGCG
CACGGCAAGAGGCGAGGGGCGGCGACTGGTGAGTACGCCAAAAATTTTGACTAGCGGAGGCTAGAAGGAG
AGAGATGGGTGCGAGAGCGTCAGTATTAAGCGGGGGAGAATTAGATCGCGATGGGAAAAAATTCGGTTAA
GGCCAGGGGGAAAGAAAAAATATAAATTAAAACATATAGTATGGGCAAGCAGGGAGCTAGAACGATTCGC
AGTTAATCCTGGCCTGTTAGAAACATCAGAAGGCTGTAGACAAATACTGGGACAGCTACAACCATCCCTT
CAGACAGGATCAGAAGAACTTAGATCATTATATAATACAGTAGCAACCCTCTATTGTGTGCATCAAAGGA
TAGAGATAAAAGACACCAAGGAAGCTTTAGACAAGATAGAGGAAGAGCAAAACAAAAGTAAGACCACCGC
ACAGCAAGCGGCCGCTGATCTTCAGACCTGGAGGAGGAGATATGAGGGACAATTGGAGAAGTGAATTATA
TAAATATAAAGTAGTAAAAATTGAACCATTAGGAGTAGCACCCACCAAGGCAAAGAGAAGAGTGGTGCAG
AGAGAAAAAAGAGCAGTGGGAATAGGAGCTTTGTTCCTTGGGTTCTTGGGAGCAGCAGGAAGCACTATGG
GCGCAGCGTCAATGACGCTGACGGTACAGGCCAGACAATTATTGTCTGGTATAGTGCAGCAGCAGAACAA
TTTGCTGAGGGCTATTGAGGCGCAACAGCATCTGTTGCAACTCACAGTCTGGGGCATCAAGCAGCTCCAG
GCAAGAATCCTGGCTGTGGAAAGATACCTAAAGGATCAACAGCTCCTGGGGATTTGGGGTTGCTCTGGAA
AACTCATTTGCACCACTGCTGTGCCTTGGAATGCTAGTTGGAGTAATAAATCTCTGGAACAGATTTGGAA
TCACACGACCTGGATGGAGTGGGACAGAGAAATTAACAATTACACAAGCTTAATACACTCCTTAATTGAA
GAATCGCAAAACCAGCAAGAAAAGAATGAACAAGAATTATTGGAATTAGATAAATGGGCAAGTTTGTGGA
ATTGGTTTAACATAACAAATTGGCTGTGGTATATAAAATTATTCATAATGATAGTAGGAGGCTTGGTAGG
TTTAAGAATAGTTTTTGCTGTACTTTCTATAGTGAATAGAGTTAGGCAGGGATATTCACCATTATCGTTT
CAGACCCACCTCCCAACCCCGAGGGGACCCGACAGGCCCGAAGGAATAGAAGAAGAAGGTGGAGAGAGAG
ACAGAGACAGATCCATTCGATTAGTGAACGGATCGGCACTGCGTGCGCCAATTCTGCAGACAAATGGCAG
TATTCATCCACAATTTTAAAAGAAAAGGGGGGATTGGGGGGTACAGTGCAGGGGAAAGAATAGTAGACAT
AATAGCAACAGACATACAAACTAAAGAATTACAAAAACAAATTACAAAAATTCAAAATTTTCGGGTTTAT
TACAGGGACAGCAGAGATCCAGTTTGGTTAATTAACCCGTGTCGGCTCCAGATCTGGCCTCCGCGCCGGG
TTTTGGCGCCTCCCGCGGGCGCCCCCCTCCTCACGGCGAGCGCTGCCACGTCAGACGAAGGGCGCAGCGA
GCGTCCTGATCCTTCCGCCCGGACGCTCAGGACAGCGGCCCGCTGCTCATAAGACTCGGCCTTAGAACCC
CAGTATCAGCAGAAGGACATTTTAGGACGGGACTTGGGTGACTCTAGGGCACTGGTTTTCTTTCCAGAGA
GCGGAACAGGCGAGGAAAAGTAGTCCCTTCTCGGCGATTCTGCGGAGGGATCTCCGTGGGGCGGTGAACG
CCGATGATTATATAAGGACGCGCCGGGTGTGGCACAGCTAGTTCCGTCGCAGCCGGGATTTGGGTCGCGG
TTCTTGTTTGTGGATCGCTGTGATCGTCACTTGGTGAGTAGCGGGCTGCTGGGCTGGCCGGGGCTTTCGT
GGCCGCCGGGCCGCTCGGTGGGACGGAAGCGTGTGGAGAGACCGCCAAGGGCTGTAGTCTGGGTCCGCGA
GCAAGGTTGCCCTGAACTGGGGGTTGGGGGGAGCGCAGCAAAATGGCGGCTGTTCCCGAGTCTTGAATGG
AAGACGCTTGTGAGGCGGGCTGTGAGGTCGTTGAAACAAGGTGGGGGGCATGGTGGGCGGCAAGAACCCA
AGGTCTTGAGGCCTTCGCTAATGCGGGAAAGCTCTTATTCGGGTGAGATGGGCTGGGGCACCATCTGGGG
ACCCTGACGTGAAGTTTGTCACTGACTGGAGAACTCGGTTTGTCGTCTGTTGCGGGGGCGGCAGTTATGG
CG
Features (pLannotate 1.2.2; 33 found; start..end, strand, type, name):
    436..469     -  misc_feature   MCS (fragment): pUC18/19 multiple cloning site
    481..508     +  CDS            3xHA (fragment): three tandem HA epitope tags
    541..2142    +  CDS            Cas9(N): N-terminal portion of Streptococcus pyogenes Cas9 (Zetsche et al., 2015)
   2143..4641    +  CDS            Cas9(C): C-terminal portion of Streptococcus pyogenes Cas9 (Zetsche et al., 2015)
   4678..4702    +  misc_feature   MCS (fragment): pBluescript multiple cloning site
   4702..5290    +  misc_feature   WPRE: woodchuck hepatitis virus posttranscriptional regulatory element
   5227..5808    +  CDS            nef (fragment): NEF_HV1H2 - Experimental evidence at protein level: Swiss-Prot protein existence level 1. Extracellular Nef protein targets CD4(+) T-lymphocytes for apoptosis by interacting with CXCR4 surface receptors. From Human immunodeficiency virus type 1 group M subtype B (isolate HXB2) (HIV-1).
   5815..5995    +  LTR            5' LTR (truncated): truncated 5' long terminal repeat (LTR) from HIV-1
   6027..6251    +  polyA_signal   bGH poly(A) signal: bovine growth hormone polyadenylation signal
   6255..6276    +  promoter       SV40 promoter (fragment): SV40 enhancer and early promoter
   6297..6725    +  rep_origin     f1 ori (sequence partly withheld): f1 bacteriophage origin of replication; arrow indicates direction of (+) strand synthesis
   6739..7068    +  promoter       SV40 promoter: SV40 enhancer and early promoter
   7116..7163    +  promoter       EM7 promoter: synthetic bacterial promoter&nbsp
   7182..7556    +  CDS            BleoR: antibiotic-binding protein; Sh ble from Streptoalloteichus hindustanus; confers resistance to bleomycin, phleomycin, and Zeocin™
   7566..7691    +  CDS            ble (fragment): BLE_KLEPN - Experimental evidence at protein level: Swiss-Prot protein existence level 1. Binding protein with a strong affinity to the bleomycin family of antibiotics. Binds to CL990; an antimitotic-antibiotic compound. From Klebsiella pneumoniae.
   7686..7807    +  polyA_signal   SV40 poly(A) signal: SV40 polyadenylation signal
   7878..7900    -  protein_bind   lac operator (fragment): The lac repressor binds to the lac operator to inhibit transcription in E. coli. This inhibition can be relieved by adding lactose or isopropyl-β-D-thiogalactopyranoside (IPTG). lac repressor encoded by lacI
   7904..7934    -  promoter       lac promoter: promoter for the E. coli lac operon
   7949..7970    -  protein_bind   CAP binding site: CAP binding activates transcription in the presence of cAMP. E. coli catabolite activator protein
   7983..8075    -  CDS            lacI (fragment): lac repressor; lacI; The lac repressor binds to the lac operator to inhibit transcription in E. coli. This inhibition can be relieved by adding lactose or isopropyl-β-D-thiogalactopyranoside (IPTG).
   8258..8846    -  rep_origin     ori: high-copy-number ColE1/pMB1/pBR322/pUC origin of replication
   9017..9877    -  CDS            AmpR: β-lactamase; bla; confers resistance to ampicillin, carbenicillin, and related antibiotics
   9878..9982    -  promoter       AmpR promoter: bla
  10041..10093   -  misc_feature   bom (fragment): basis of mobility region from pBR322
  10248..10627   +  enhancer       CMV enhancer: human cytomegalovirus immediate early enhancer
  10628..10827   +  promoter       CMV promoter: human cytomegalovirus (CMV) immediate early promoter
  10845..11025   +  LTR            5' LTR (truncated): truncated 5' long terminal repeat (LTR) from HIV-1
  11072..11197   +  misc_feature   HIV-1 Ψ: packaging signal of human immunodeficiency virus type 1
  11181..11544   +  CDS            HIV-1 gag (fragment): gag protein from human immunodeficiency virus 1; gag
  11690..11923   +  misc_feature   RRE: The Rev response element (RRE) of HIV-1 allows for Rev-dependent mRNA export from the nucleus to the cytoplasm.
  12300..12400   +  CDS            Rev (fragment): human immunodeficiency virus 1 (HIV-1) Rev protein; rev; enhances nuclear export of unspliced and incompletely spliced viral mRNAs
  12450..12567   +  misc_feature   cPPT/CTS: central polypurine tract and central termination sequence of HIV-1
  12632..425     +  promoter       UbC promoter (across the origin): human ubiquitin C promoter
