[The description below was written by a language model from this plasmid's Addgene catalogue record and pLannotate feature annotations shown in this document.]
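Description:
pFUGW SpCas9 is a lentiviral transfer plasmid built on the pFUGW backbone for expressing Streptococcus pyogenes Cas9 in mammalian cells. In bacteria it is maintained through a high-copy ColE1/pUC-type origin and selected with ampicillin via the β-lactamase gene. An f1 origin is also present. Outside the viral region the backbone carries an SV40/EM7-driven bleomycin/Zeocin resistance cassette with an SV40 polyadenylation signal, so this marker would not be transferred with the packaged genome.

The viral portion has a third-generation-style layout. A CMV enhancer/promoter is fused to a truncated HIV-1 5' LTR and drives genomic RNA production in packaging cells. It is followed by the Ψ packaging signal with a gag fragment, the Rev response element for Rev-dependent nuclear export, and the cPPT/CTS, which aids nuclear import of the reverse-transcribed genome. The internal human ubiquitin C promoter then drives the Cas9 open reading frame. The annotation software splits this frame into N- and C-terminal portions, but they are contiguous, consistent with a full-length coding sequence. A short match to an HA epitope sequence lies just upstream of Cas9, suggesting an N-terminal HA tag, although the record does not list one. No nuclear localisation signals are annotated. A WPRE downstream enhances transcript stability and expression, and a second truncated LTR and a bGH polyadenylation signal close the cassette.

The two sequence records (13,418 and 13,451 nt) show the same architecture and differ slightly in length, apparently around the UbC promoter–cloning site junction. The listed backbone size is similar to the full plasmid length, so it probably reflects the whole construct. The plasmid comes from a CRISPR/Cas9 toolbox for epitope tagging of endogenous proteins in neurons, where it supplies Cas9 by lentiviral delivery.
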