Addgene plasmid #131506: pFUGW SpCas9
Purpose: lentiviral expression of SpCas9 under hUBC promotor
Depositing lab: Harold MacGillavry. Depositing organization: Utrecht University. Publication: ORANGE: A CRISPR/Cas9-based genome editing toolbox for epitope tagging of endogenous proteins in neurons. Willems J, de Jong APH, Scheefhals N, Mertens E, Catsburg LAE, Poorthuis RB, de Winter F, Verhaagen J, Meye FJ, MacGillavry HD. PLoS Biol. 2020 Apr 10;18(4):e3000665. doi: 10.1371/journal.pbio.3000665. PubMed 32275651.
Backbone
  Vector backbone: pFUGW
  Backbone size w/o insert (bp): 13541
  Vector type: Mammalian Expression, Lentiviral
Growth in bacteria
  Bacterial resistance: Ampicillin, 100 μg/mL
  Growth temperature: 37°C
  Growth strain: NEB Stable
  Copy number: High Copy
Gene/Insert
  Gene/Insert name: SpCas9
  Species: S. pyogenes
  Promoter: hUBC
  Cloning method: Restriction Enzyme; 5′ cloning site Unknown (unknown if destroyed); 3′ cloning site Unknown (unknown if destroyed)
  Sequencing primers: 5′ GGCGAGTGTGTTTTGTGAAG; 3′ GCAGCGTATCCACATAGCG
Terms and licenses: Academic/Nonprofit Terms; Industry Terms: Not Available to Industry
How to cite: pFUGW SpCas9 was a gift from Harold MacGillavry (Addgene plasmid # 131506 ; http://n2t.net/addgene:131506 ; RRID:Addgene_131506)
